Addgene plasmid #16253: pcDNA3 myc card9
Depositing lab: William Kaelin. Publication: pVHL Acts as an adaptor to promote the inhibitory phosphorylation of the NF-kappaB agonist Card9 by CK2. Yang H, Minamishima YA, Yan Q, Schlisio S, Ebert BL, Zhang X, Zhang L, Kim WY, Olumi AF, Kaelin WG. Mol Cell. 2007 Oct 12. 28(1):15-27. 10.1016/j.molcel.2007.09.010 PubMed 17936701.
Backbone
  Vector backbone: pcDNA3
  Backbone manufacturer: Invitrogen
  Backbone size w/o insert (bp): 5446
  Vector type: Mammalian Expression
  Selectable markers: Neomycin (select with G418)
Growth in bacteria
  Bacterial resistance: Ampicillin, 100 μg/mL
  Growth temperature: 37°C
  Growth strain: DH5alpha
  Copy number: High Copy
Gene/Insert
  Gene/Insert name: card9 (alt names: Card 9; caspase recruitment domain family, member 9)
  Species: H. sapiens (human)
  Insert size (bp): 1600
  GenBank ID: NM_052813
  Entrez Gene: CARD9 (a.k.a. CANDF2, IMD103, hCARD9)
  Tag / fusion protein: myc (N terminal on insert)
  Cloning method: Restriction Enzyme; 5′ cloning site BamHI / BglII (destroyed during cloning); 3′ cloning site EcoRI (not destroyed)
  Sequencing primers: 5′ T7
Resource information
  A portion of this plasmid was derived from a plasmid made by: Card9 cDNA from Origene
Terms and licenses: Academic/Nonprofit Terms; Industry Terms: Not Available to Industry
Depositor comments: A full-length Card9 cDNA clone (NM_052813) was purchased from Origene. The open reading frame was PCR amplified with primers that introduced a 5′BamHI site and 3′EcoRI site to facilitate subcloning into a pcDNA3 plasmid (Invitrogen) that introduced an N-terminal Myc-epitope tag.
How to cite: pcDNA3 myc card9 was a gift from William Kaelin (Addgene plasmid # 16253 ; http://n2t.net/addgene:16253 ; RRID:Addgene_16253)
