[The description below was written by a language model from this plasmid's Addgene catalogue record and pLannotate feature annotations shown in this document.]
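Description:
pcDNA3 myc card9 is a mammalian expression plasmid built on the Invitrogen pcDNA3 backbone that expresses full-length human CARD9 (caspase recruitment domain family member 9) with an N-terminal Myc epitope tag. The CARD9 open reading frame, about 1.6 kb, was PCR-amplified from a commercial cDNA clone and inserted into a pcDNA3 derivative that already supplied the Myc tag. The 5′ BamHI/BglII junction was destroyed in cloning and the 3′ EcoRI site was retained. In the sequenced 7,058-nt record, the human cytomegalovirus immediate-early enhancer and promoter drive the cassette. They are followed by a T7 promoter, which allows in vitro transcription and serves as the sequencing primer site, then a short Myc tag segment, the CARD9 coding sequence and a bovine growth hormone polyadenylation signal. The annotation software labels the tag as a fragment of a 3xMyc element, and its roughly 30-nt length fits a single Myc epitope. A brief match to an HIV-1 LTR just downstream of the CMV promoter is probably an annotation artefact, not a functional viral element.

The plasmid is propagated in E. coli through a high-copy ColE1/pUC-type origin under ampicillin selection (AmpR with its bla promoter). An f1 origin permits single-stranded DNA production. For mammalian cells, an SV40 early promoter drives the neomycin phosphotransferase gene, terminated by an SV40 poly(A) signal, so stable transfectants can be selected with G418. CARD9 is an adaptor protein that activates NF-κB signalling. The associated study examined how pVHL promotes its inhibitory phosphorylation by CK2, so the construct suits transient or stable expression of Myc-tagged CARD9 for detection, immunoprecipitation and signalling assays.
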