Features (pLannotate 1.2.2; 21 found; start..end, strand, type, name):
     18..347     +  promoter       SV40 promoter: SV40 enhancer and early promoter
    414..1205    +  CDS            neo: KKA2_KLEPN - Also known as kan, nptII. Experimental evidence at protein level: Swiss-Prot protein existence level 1. Resistance to kanamycin, neomycin, paromomycin, ribostamycin, butirosin and gentamicin B. From Klebsiella pneumoniae.
   1229..1387    +  CDS            ble (fragment): BLE_KLEPN - Experimental evidence at protein level: Swiss-Prot protein existence level 1. Binding protein with a strong affinity to the bleomycin family of antibiotics. Binds to CL990; an antimitotic-antibiotic compound. From Klebsiella pneumoniae.
   1382..1503    +  polyA_signal   SV40 poly(A) signal: SV40 polyadenylation signal
   1576..1592    -  protein_bind   lac operator: The lac repressor binds to the lac operator to inhibit transcription in E. coli. This inhibition can be relieved by adding lactose or isopropyl-β-D-thiogalactopyranoside (IPTG). lac repressor encoded by lacI
   1600..1630    -  promoter       lac promoter: promoter for the E. coli lac operon
   1645..1666    -  protein_bind   CAP binding site: CAP binding activates transcription in the presence of cAMP. E. coli catabolite activator protein
   1679..1771    -  CDS            lacI (fragment): lac repressor; lacI; The lac repressor binds to the lac operator to inhibit transcription in E. coli. This inhibition can be relieved by adding lactose or isopropyl-β-D-thiogalactopyranoside (IPTG).
   1954..2542    -  rep_origin     ori: high-copy-number ColE1/pMB1/pBR322/pUC origin of replication
   2713..3573    -  CDS            AmpR: β-lactamase; bla; confers resistance to ampicillin, carbenicillin, and related antibiotics
   3574..3678    -  promoter       AmpR promoter: bla
   3737..3789    -  misc_feature   bom (fragment): basis of mobility region from pBR322
   3944..4323    +  enhancer       CMV enhancer: human cytomegalovirus immediate early enhancer
   4324..4527    +  promoter       CMV promoter: human cytomegalovirus (CMV) immediate early promoter
   4523..4556    +  LTR            5' LTR (truncated) (fragment): truncated 5' long terminal repeat (LTR) from HIV-1
   4572..4590    +  promoter       T7 promoter: promoter for bacteriophage T7 RNA polymerase
   4638..4668    +  CDS            3xMyc (fragment): 3 tandem Myc epitope tags
   4677..6284    +  CDS            CARD9: CARD9_HUMAN - Experimental evidence at protein level: Swiss-Prot protein existence level 1. Adapter protein that plays a key role in innate immune response against fungi by forming signaling complexes downstream of C- type lectin receptors (PubMed:26961233, PubMed:33558980). CARD9- mediated signals are essential for antifungal immunity against a subset of fungi from the phylum Ascomycota (PubMed:24231284, PubMed:25702837, PubMed:25057046, PubMed:26679537, PubMed:26961233, PubMed:26521038, PubMed:27777981, PubMed:29080677, PubMed:33558980). Transduces signals in myeloid cells downstream of C-ty
   6364..6588    +  polyA_signal   bGH poly(A) signal: bovine growth hormone polyadenylation signal
   6592..6613    +  promoter       SV40 promoter (fragment): SV40 enhancer and early promoter
   6634..4       +  rep_origin     f1 ori (across the origin) (sequence partly withheld): f1 bacteriophage origin of replication; arrow indicates direction of (+) strand synthesis
>Addgene plasmid #16253 | pcDNA3 myc card9 | addgene full sequence | sequence record 421234 | Addgene NGS Result
AATTAATTCTGTGGAATGTGTGTCAGTTAGGGTGTGGAAAGTCCCCAGGCTCCCCAGCAGGCAGAAGTAT
GCAAAGCATGCATCTCAATTAGTCAGCAACCAGGTGTGGAAAGTCCCCAGGCTCCCCAGCAGGCAGAAGT
ATGCAAAGCATGCATCTCAATTAGTCAGCAACCATAGTCCCGCCCCTAACTCCGCCCATCCCGCCCCTAA
CTCCGCCCAGTTCCGCCCATTCTCCGCCCCATGGCTGACTAATTTTTTTTATTTATGCAGAGGCCGAGGC
CGCCTCTGCCTCTGAGCTATTCCAGAAGTAGTGAGGAGGCTTTTTTGGAGGCCTAGGCTTTTGCAAAAAG
CTCCCGGGAGCTTGTATATCCATTTTCGGATCTGATCAAGAGACAGGATGAGGATCGTTTCGCATGATTG
AACAAGATGGATTGCACGCAGGTTCTCCGGCCGCTTGGGTGGAGAGGCTATTCGGCTATGACTGGGCACA
ACAGACAATCGGCTGCTCTGATGCCGCCGTGTTCCGGCTGTCAGCGCAGGGGCGCCCGGTTCTTTTTGTC
AAGACCGACCTGTCCGGTGCCCTGAATGAACTGCAGGACGAGGCAGCGCGGCTATCGTGGCTGGCCACGA
CGGGCGTTCCTTGCGCAGCTGTGCTCGACGTTGTCACTGAAGCGGGAAGGGACTGGCTGCTATTGGGCGA
AGTGCCGGGGCAGGATCTCCTGTCATCTCACCTTGCTCCTGCCGAGAAAGTATCCATCATGGCTGATGCA
ATGCGGCGGCTGCATACGCTTGATCCGGCTACCTGCCCATTCGACCACCAAGCGAAACATCGCATCGAGC
GAGCACGTACTCGGATGGAAGCCGGTCTTGTCGATCAGGATGATCTGGACGAAGAGCATCAGGGGCTCGC
GCCAGCCGAACTGTTCGCCAGGCTCAAGGCGCGCATGCCCGACGGCGAGGATCTCGTCGTGACCCATGGC
GATGCCTGCTTGCCGAATATCATGGTGGAAAATGGCCGCTTTTCTGGATTCATCGACTGTGGCCGGCTGG
GTGTGGCGGACCGCTATCAGGACATAGCGTTGGCTACCCGTGATATTGCTGAAGAGCTTGGCGGCGAATG
GGCTGACCGCTTCCTCGTGCTTTACGGTATCGCCGCTCCCGATTCGCAGCGCATCGCCTTCTATCGCCTT
CTTGACGAGTTCTTCTGAGCGGGACTCTGGGGTTCGAAATGACCGACCAAGCGACGCCCAACCTGCCATC
ACGAGATTTCGATTCCACCGCCGCCTTCTATGAAAGGTTGGGCTTCGGAATCGTTTTCCGGGACGCCGGC
TGGATGATCCTCCAGCGCGGGGATCTCATGCTGGAGTTCTTCGCCCACCCCAACTTGTTTATTGCAGCTT
ATAATGGTTACAAATAAAGCAATAGCATCACAAATTTCACAAATAAAGCATTTTTTTCACTGCATTCTAG
TTGTGGTTTGTCCAAACTCATCAATGTATCTTATCATGTCTGTATACCGTCGACCTCTAGCTAGAGCTTG
GCGTAATCATGGTCATAGCTGTTTCCTGTGTGAAATTGTTATCCGCTCACAATTCCACACAACATACGAG
CCGGAAGCATAAAGTGTAAAGCCTGGGGTGCCTAATGAGTGAGCTAACTCACATTAATTGCGTTGCGCTC
ACTGCCCGCTTTCCAGTCGGGAAACCTGTCGTGCCAGCTGCATTAATGAATCGGCCAACGCGCGGGGAGA
GGCGGTTTGCGTATTGGGCGCTCTTCCGCTTCCTCGCTCACTGACTCGCTGCGCTCGGTCGTTCGGCTGC
GGCGAGCGGTATCAGCTCACTCAAAGGCGGTAATACGGTTATCCACAGAATCAGGGGATAACGCAGGAAA
GAACATGTGAGCAAAAGGCCAGCAAAAGGCCAGGAACCGTAAAAAGGCCGCGTTGCTGGCGTTTTTCCAT
AGGCTCCGCCCCCCTGACGAGCATCACAAAAATCGACGCTCAAGTCAGAGGTGGCGAAACCCGACAGGAC
TATAAAGATACCAGGCGTTTCCCCCTGGAAGCTCCCTCGTGCGCTCTCCTGTTCCGACCCTGCCGCTTAC
CGGATACCTGTCCGCCTTTCTCCCTTCGGGAAGCGTGGCGCTTTCTCATAGCTCACGCTGTAGGTATCTC
AGTTCGGTGTAGGTCGTTCGCTCCAAGCTGGGCTGTGTGCACGAACCCCCCGTTCAGCCCGACCGCTGCG
CCTTATCCGGTAACTATCGTCTTGAGTCCAACCCGGTAAGACACGACTTATCGCCACTGGCAGCAGCCAC
TGGTAACAGGATTAGCAGAGCGAGGTATGTAGGCGGTGCTACAGAGTTCTTGAAGTGGTGGCCTAACTAC
GGCTACACTAGAAGAACAGTATTTGGTATCTGCGCTCTGCTGAAGCCAGTTACCTTCGGAAAAAGAGTTG
GTAGCTCTTGATCCGGCAAACAAACCACCGCTGGTAGCGGTGGTTTTTTTGTTTGCAAGCAGCAGATTAC
GCGCAGAAAAAAAGGATCTCAAGAAGATCCTTTGATCTTTTCTACGGGGTCTGACGCTCAGTGGAACGAA
AACTCACGTTAAGGGATTTTGGTCATGAGATTATCAAAAAGGATCTTCACCTAGATCCTTTTAAATTAAA
AATGAAGTTTTAAATCAATCTAAAGTATATATGAGTAAACTTGGTCTGACAGTTACCAATGCTTAATCAG
TGAGGCACCTATCTCAGCGATCTGTCTATTTCGTTCATCCATAGTTGCCTGACTCCCCGTCGTGTAGATA
ACTACGATACGGGAGGGCTTACCATCTGGCCCCAGTGCTGCAATGATACCGCGAGACCCACGCTCACCGG
CTCCAGATTTATCAGCAATAAACCAGCCAGCCGGAAGGGCCGAGCGCAGAAGTGGTCCTGCAACTTTATC
CGCCTCCATCCAGTCTATTAATTGTTGCCGGGAAGCTAGAGTAAGTAGTTCGCCAGTTAATAGTTTGCGC
AACGTTGTTGCCATTGCTACAGGCATCGTGGTGTCACGCTCGTCGTTTGGTATGGCTTCATTCAGCTCCG
GTTCCCAACGATCAAGGCGAGTTACATGATCCCCCATGTTGTGCAAAAAAGCGGTTAGCTCCTTCGGTCC
TCCGATCGTTGTCAGAAGTAAGTTGGCCGCAGTGTTATCACTCATGGTTATGGCAGCACTGCATAATTCT
CTTACTGTCATGCCATCCGTAAGATGCTTTTCTGTGACTGGTGAGTACTCAACCAAGTCATTCTGAGAAT
AGTGTATGCGGCGACCGAGTTGCTCTTGCCCGGCGTCAATACGGGATAATACCGCGCCACATAGCAGAAC
TTTAAAAGTGCTCATCATTGGAAAACGTTCTTCGGGGCGAAAACTCTCAAGGATCTTACCGCTGTTGAGA
TCCAGTTCGATGTAACCCACTCGTGCACCCAACTGATCTTCAGCATCTTTTACTTTCACCAGCGTTTCTG
GGTGAGCAAAAACAGGAAGGCAAAATGCCGCAAAAAAGGGAATAAGGGCGACACGGAAATGTTGAATACT
CATACTCTTCCTTTTTCAATATTATTGAAGCATTTATCAGGGTTATTGTCTCATGAGCGGATACATATTT
GAATGTATTTAGAAAAATAAACAAATAGGGGTTCCGCGCACATTTCCCCGAAAAGTGCCACCTGACGTCG
ACGGATCGGGAGATCTCCCGATCCCCTATGGTGCACTCTCAGTACAATCTGCTCTGATGCCGCATAGTTA
AGCCAGTATCTGCTCCCTGCTTGTGTGTTGGAGGTCGCTGAGTAGTGCGCGAGCAAAATTTAAGCTACAA
CAAGGCAAGGCTTGACCGACAATTGCATGAAGAATCTGCTTAGGGTTAGGCGTTTTGCGCTGCTTCGCGA
TGTACGGGCCAGATATACGCGTTGACATTGATTATTGACTAGTTATTAATAGTAATCAATTACGGGGTCA
TTAGTTCATAGCCCATATATGGAGTTCCGCGTTACATAACTTACGGTAAATGGCCCGCCTGGCTGACCGC
CCAACGACCCCCGCCCATTGACGTCAATAATGACGTATGTTCCCATAGTAACGCCAATAGGGACTTTCCA
TTGACGTCAATGGGTGGAGTATTTACGGTAAACTGCCCACTTGGCAGTACATCAAGTGTATCATATGCCA
AGTACGCCCCCTATTGACGTCAATGACGGTAAATGGCCCGCCTGGCATTATGCCCAGTACATGACCTTAT
GGGACTTTCCTACTTGGCAGTACATCTACGTATTAGTCATCGCTATTACCATGGTGATGCGGTTTTGGCA
GTACATCAATGGGCGTGGATAGCGGTTTGACTCACGGGGATTTCCAAGTCTCCACCCCATTGACGTCAAT
GGGAGTTTGTTTTGGCACCAAAATCAACGGGACTTTCCAAAATGTCGTAACAACTCCGCCCCATTGACGC
AAATGGGCGGTAGGCGTGTACGGTGGGAGGTCTATATAAGCAGAGCTCTCTGGCTAACTAGAGAACCCAC
TGCTTACTGGCTTATCGAAATTAATACGACTCACTATAGGGAGACCCAAGCTGGCTAGCGTTTAAACTTA
AGCTTGGTACCACCATGGAGCAGAAACTCATCTCTGAAGAGGATCTGGGGATCCAAATGTCGGACTACGA
GAACGATGACGAGTGCTGGAGCGTCCTGGAGGGCTTCCGGGTGACGCTCACCTCGGTCATCGACCCCTCA
CGCATCACACCTTACCTGCGGCAGTGCAAGGTCCTGAACCCCGATGATGAGGAGCAGGTGCTCAGCGACC
CCAACCTGGTCATCCGCAAACGGAAAGTGGGTGTGCTCCTGGACATCCTGCAGCGGACCGGCCACAAGGG
CTACGTGGCCTTCCTCGAGAGCCTGGAGCTCTACTACCCGCAGCTGTACAAGAAGGTCACAGGCAAGGAG
CCGGCCCGCGTCTTCTCCATGATCATCGACGCGTCCGGGGAGTCAGGCCTGACTCAGCTGCTGATGACTG
AGGTCATGAAGCTGCAGAAGAAGGTGCAGGACCTGACCGCGCTGCTGAGCTCCAAAGATGACTTCATCAA
GGAGCTGCGGGTGAAGGACAGCCTGCTGCGCAAGCACCAGGAGCGTGTGCAGAGGCTCAAGGAGGAGTGC
GAGGCCGGCAGCCGCGAGCTCAAGCGCTGCAAGGAGGAGAACTACGACCTGGCCATGCGCCTGGCGCACC
AGAGTGAGGAGAAGGGCGCCGCGCTCATGCGGAACCGTGACCTGCAGCTGGAGATTGACCAGCTCAAGCA
CAGCCTCATGAAGGCCGAGGACGACTGCAAGGTGGAGCGCAAGCACACGCTGAAGCTCAGGCACGCCATG
GAGCAGCGGCCCAGCCAGGAGCTGCTGTGGGAGCTGCAGCAGGAGAAGGCCCTGCTCCAGGCCCGGGTGC
AGGAGCTGGAGGCCTCCGTCCAGGAGGGGAAGCTGGACAGGAGCAGCCCCTACATCCAGGTACTGGAGGA
GGACTGGCGGCAGGCGCTGCGGGACCACCAGGAGCAGGCCAACACCATCTTCTCCCTGCGCAAGGACCTC
CGCCAGGGCGAGGCCCGACGCCTCCGGTGCATGGAGGAGAAGGAGATGTTCGAGCTGCAGTGCCTGGCAC
TACGTAAGGACTCCAAGATGTACAAGGACCGCATCGAGGCCATCCTGCTGCAGATGGAGGAGGTCGCCAT
TGAGCGGGACCAGGCCATAGCCACGCGGGAGGAGCTGCACGCACAGCACGCCCGGGGCCTGCAGGAGAAG
GACGCGCTGCGCAAGCAGGTGCGGGAGCTGGGCGAGAAGGCGGATGAGCTGCAGCTGCAGGTGTTCCAGT
GTGAGGCGCAGCTACTGGCCGTGGAGGGCAGGCTCAGGCGGCAGCAGCTGGAGACGCTCGTCCTGAGCTC
CGACCTGGAAGATGGCTCACCCAGGAGGTCCCAGGAGCTCTCACTCCCCCAGGACCTGGAGGACACCCAG
CTCTCAGACAAAGGCTGCCTTGCCGGCGGGGGGAGCCCGAAACAGCCCTTTGCAGCTCTGCACCAGGAGC
AGGTTTTGCGGAACCCCCATGACGCAGGCCTGAGCAGCGGGGAGCCGCCCGAGAAGGAGCGGCGGCGCCT
CAAAGAGAGTTTTGAGAACTACCGCAGGAAGCGCGCCCTCAGGAAGATGCAGAAAGGATGGCGGCAGGGG
GAGGAGGACCGGGAGAACACCACGGGCAGCGACAACACCGACACTGAGGGCTCCTGAGAATTCTGCAGAT
ATCCAGCACAGTGGCGGCCGCTCGAGTCTAGAGGGCCCGTTTAAACCCGCTGATCAGCCTCGACTGTGCC
TTCTAGTTGCCAGCCATCTGTTGTTTGCCCCTCCCCCGTGCCTTCCTTGACCCTGGAAGGTGCCACTCCC
ACTGTCCTTTCCTAATAAAATGAGGAAATTGCATCGCATTGTCTGAGTAGGTGTCATTCTATTCTGGGGG
GTGGGGTGGGGCAGGACAGCAAGGGGGAGGATTGGGAAGACAATAGCAGGCATGCTGGGGATGCGGTGGG
CTCTATGGCTTCTGAGGCGGAAAGAACCAGCTGGGGCTCTAGGGGGTATCCCC
[124 nt withheld, positions 6634-6757]
C
[91 nt withheld, positions 6759-6849]
A
[49 nt withheld, positions 6851-6899]
CCTTTGACGTTGGAGTCCACGTTCTTT
[37 nt withheld, positions 6927-6963]
ACCCTATCTCGGTCTATTCTTTTGATTTATAAGGGATTTTGCCGATTTCGGCCTATTGGTTAAAAAATGA
GCTGATTTAACAAAAATTTAACGCG
