>Addgene plasmid #16253 | pcDNA3 myc card9 | addgene partial sequence | sequence record 22533 | 16253 with BGHrev
GGATATCTGCAGAATTCTCAGGAGCCCTCAGTGTCGGTGTTGTCGCTGCCCGTGGTGTTCTCCCGGTCCT
CCTCCCCCTGCCGCCATCCTTTCTGCATCTTCCTGAGGGCGCGCTTCCTGCGGTAGTTCTCAAAACTCTC
TTTGAGGCGCCGCCGCTCCTTCTCGGGCGGCTCCCCGCTGCTCAGGCCTGCGTCATGGGGGTTCCGCAAA
ACCTGCTCCTGGTGCAGAGCTGCAAAGGGCTGTTTCGGGCTCCCCCCGCCGGCAAGGCAGCCTTTGTCTG
AGAGCTGGGTGTCCTCCAGGTCCTGGGGGAGTGAGAGCTCCTGGGACCTCCTGGGTGAGCCATCTTCCAG
GTCGGAGCTCAGGACGAGCGTCTCCAGCTGCTGCCGCCTGAGCCTGCCCTCCACGGCCAGTAGCTGCGCC
TCACACTGGAACACCTGCAGCTGCAGCTCATCCGCCTTCTCGCCCAGCTCCCGCACCTGCTTGCGCAGCG
CGTCCTTCTCCTGCAGGCCCCGGGCGTGCTGTGCGTGCAGCTCCTCCCGCGTGGCTATGGCCTGGTCCCG
CTCAATGGCGACCTCCTCCATCTGCAGCAGGATGGCCTCGATGCGGTCCTTGTACATCTTGGAGTCCTTA
CGTAGTGCCAGGCACTGCAGCTCGAACATCTCCTTCTCCTCCATGCACCGGAGGCGTCGGGCCTCGCCCT
GGCGGAGGTCCTTGCGCAGGGAGAAGATGGTGTTGGCCTGCTCCTGGTGGTCCCGCAGCGCCTGCCGCCA
GTCCTCCTCCAGTACCTGGATGTAGGGGCTGCTCCTGTCCAGCTTCCCCTCCTGGACGGAGGCCTCCAGC
TCCTGCACCCGGGCCTGGAGCAGG
